>Addgene plasmid #218783 | M3-dCAS9-SunTag (dCas9-SunTag) | addgene full sequence | sequence record 438177 | Addgene NGS Result
CTCTCCGCCTCGCCCCGCCCCGCCCCTCGCCCCGCCCCGCCCCGCCTGGCGCGCGCCCCCCCCCCCCCCC
GCCCCCATCGCTGCACAAAATAATTAAAAAATAAATAAATACAAAATTGGGGGTGGGGAGGGGGGGGAGA
TGGGGAGAGTGAAGCAGAACGTGGGGCTCACCTCGACCATGGTAATAGCGATGACTAATACGTAGATGTA
CTGCCAAGTAGGAAAGTCCCATAAGGTCATGTACTGGGCACAATGCCAGGCGGGCCATTTACCGTCATTG
ACGTCAATAGGGGGCGTACTTGGCATATGATACACTTGATGTACTGCCAAGTGGGCAGTTTACCGTAAAT
ACTCCACCCATTGACGTCAATGGAAAGTCCCTATTGGCGTTACTATTGACGTCAATGGGCGGGGGTCGTT
GGGCGGTCAGCCAGGCGGGCCATTTACCGTAAGTTATGTAACGGGTACCTCTAGAGCCATTTGTCTGCAG
AATTGGCGCACGCGCTAAAAACGGACTAGCCTTATTTTAACTTGCTATTTCTAGCTCTAAAACAAAAAAG
CACCGACTCGGTGCCACTTTTTCAAGTTGATAACGGACTAGCCTTATTTTAACTTGCTATTTCTAGCTCT
AAAACAGGTCTTCTCGAAGACCCGGTGTTTCGTCCTTTCCACAAGATATATAAAGCCAAGAAATCGAAAT
ACTTTCAAGTTACGGTAAGCATATGATAGTCCATTTTAAAACATAATTTTAAAACTGCAAACTACCCAAG
AAATTATTACTTTCTACGTCACGTATTTTGTACTAATATCTTTGTGTTTACAGTCAAATTAATTCCAATT
ATCTCTCTAACAGCCTTGTATCGTATATGCAAATATGAAGGAATCATGGGAAATAGGCCCTCACATGTGA
GCAAAAGGCCAGCAAAAGGCCAGGAACCGTAAAAAGGCCGCGTTGCTGGCGTTTTTCCATAGGCTCCGCC
CCCCTGACGAGCATCACAAAAATCGACGCTCAAGTCAGAGGTGGCGAAACCCGACAGGACTATAAAGATA
CCAGGCGTTTCCCCCTGGAAGCTCCCTCGTGCGCTCTCCTGTTCCGACCCTGCCGCTTACCGGATACCTG
TCCGCCTTTCTCCCTTCGGGAAGCGTGGCGCTTTCTCATAGCTCACGCTGTAGGTATCTCAGTTCGGTGT
AGGTCGTTCGCTCCAAGCTGGGCTGTGTGCACGAACCCCCCGTTCAGCCCGACCGCTGCGCCTTATCCGG
TAACTATCGTCTTGAGTCCAACCCGGTAAGACACGACTTATCGCCACTGGCAGCAGCCACTGGTAACAGG
ATTAGCAGAGCGAGGTATGTAGGCGGTGCTACAGAGTTCTTGAAGTGGTGGCCTAACTACGGCTACACTA
GAAGAACAGTATTTGGTATCTGCGCTCTGCTGAAGCCAGTTACCTTCGGAAAAAGAGTTGGTAGCTCTTG
ATCCGGCAAACAAACCACCGCTGGTAGCGGTGGTTTTTTTGTTTGCAAGCAGCAGATTACGCGCAGAAAA
AAAGGATCTCAAGAAGATCCTTTGATCTTTTCTACGGGGTCTGACGCTCAGTGGAACGAAAACTCACGTT
AAGGGATTTTGGTCATGAGATTATCAAAAAGGATCTTCACCTAGATCCTTTTAAATTAAAAATGAAGTTT
TAAATCAATCTAAAGTATATATGAGTAAACTTGGTCTGACAGTTACCAATGCTTAATCAGTGAGGCACCT
ATCTCAGCGATCTGTCTATTTCGTTCATCCATAGTTGCCTGACTCCCCGTCGTGTAGATAACTACGATAC
GGGAGGGCTTACCATCTGGCCCCAGTGCTGCAATGATACCGCGGCTTCCACGCTCACCGGCTCCAGATTT
ATCAGCAATAAACCAGCCAGCCGGAAGGGCCGAGCGCAGAAGTGGTCCTGCAACTTTATCCGCCTCCATC
CAGTCTATTAATTGTTGCCGGGAAGCTAGAGTAAGTAGTTCGCCAGTTAATAGTTTGCGCAACGTTGTTG
CCATTGCTACAGGCATCGTGGTGTCACGCTCGTCGTTTGGTATGGCTTCATTCAGCTCCGGTTCCCAACG
ATCAAGGCGAGTTACATGATCCCCCATGTTGTGCAAAAAAGCGGTTAGCTCCTTCGGTCCTCCGATCGTT
GTCAGAAGTAAGTTGGCCGCAGTGTTATCACTCATGGTTATGGCAGCACTGCATAATTCTCTTACTGTCA
TGCCATCCGTAAGATGCTTTTCTGTGACTGGTGAGTACTCAACCAAGTCATTCTGAGAATAGTGTATGCG
GCGACCGAGTTGCTCTTGCCCGGCGTCAATACGGGATAATACCGCGCCACATAGCAGAACTTTAAAAGTG
CTCATCATTGGAAAACGTTCTTCGGGGCGAAAACTCTCAAGGATCTTACCGCTGTTGAGATCCAGTTCGA
TGTAACCCACTCGTGCACCCAACTGATCTTCAGCATCTTTTACTTTCACCAGCGTTTCTGGGTGAGCAAA
AACAGGAAGGCAAAATGCCGCAAAAAAGGGAATAAGGGCGACACGGAAATGTTGAATACTCATACTCTTC
CTTTTTCAATATTATTGAAGCATTTATCAGGGTTATTGTCTCATGAGCGGATACATATTTGAATGTATTT
AGAAAAATAAACAAATAGGGGTTCCGCGCACATTTCCCCGAAAAGTGCCACCTGACGTCTAAGAAACCAT
TATTATCATGACATTAACCTATAAAAATAGGCGTATCACGAGGCCCTTTCGTCTCGCGCGTTTCGGTGAT
GACGGTGAAAACCTCTGACACATGCAGCTCCCGGAGACGGTCACAGCTTGTCTGTAAGCGGATGCCGGGA
GCAGACAAGCCCGTCAGGGCGCGTCAGCGGGTGTTGGCGGGTGTCGGGGCTGGCTTAACTATGCGGCATC
AGAGCAGATTGTACTGAGAGTGCACCATAAAATTGTAAACGTTAATATTTTGTTAAAATTCGCGTTAAAT
TTTTGTTAAATCAGCTCATTTTTTAACCAATAGACCGAAATCGGCAAAATCCCTTATAAATCAAAAGAAT
AGCCCGAGATAGAGT
[37 nt withheld, positions 3096-3132]
AAAGAACGTGGACTCCAACGTCAAAGG
[141 nt withheld, positions 3160-3300]
G
[46 nt withheld, positions 3302-3347]
A
[95 nt withheld, positions 3349-3443]
TATGCGGTGTGAAATACCGCACAGATGCGTAAGGAGAAAATACCGCATCAGGCGCCCCTGCAGGCAGCTG
CGCGCTCGCTCGCTCACTGAGGCCGCCCGGGCAAAGCCCGGGCGTCGGGCGACCTTTGGTCGCCCGGCCT
CAGTGAGCGAGCGAGCGCGCAGAGAGGGAGTGGCCAACTCCATCACTAGGGGTTCCTGCGGCCGCCGCGT
TAAGATACATTGATGAGTTTGGACAAACCACAACTAGAATGCAGTGAAAAAAATGCTTTATTTGTGAAAT
TTGTGATGCTATTGCTTTATTTGTAACCATTATAAGCTGCAATAAACAAGTTAACAACAACAATTGCATT
CATTTTATGTTTCAGGTTCAGGGGGAGGTGTGGGAGGTTTTTTAAAGCAAGTAAAACCTCTACAAATGTG
GTATGGCTGATTATGATCAGTTATCTAGATCCGGTGGATCCCGGGCCCGCGGTACCGTCGACTGCAGAAT
TCGAAGCTTTCAGGCACCGGGCTTGCGGGTCATGCACCAGGTGCGCGGTCCTTCGGGCACCTCGACGTCG
GCGGTGACGGTGAAGCCGAGCCGCTCGTAGAAGGGGAGGTTGTGGGGCGCGGAGGTCTCCAGGAAGGCGG
GCACCCCGGCGCGCTCGGCCGCCTCCACTCCGGGGAGCACGACGGCGCTGCCCAGACCCTTGCCCTGGTG
GTCGGGCGAGACGCCGACGGTGGCCAGGAACCACGCGGGCTCCTTGGGCCGGTGCGGCGCCAGGAGGCCT
TCCATCTGTTGCTGCGCGGCCAGCCGGGAACCGCTCAACTCGGCCATGCGCGGGCCGATCTCGGCGAACA
CCGCCCCCGCTTCGACGCTCTCCGGCGTGGTCCAGACCGCCACCGCGGCGCCGTCGTCCGCGACCCACAC
CTTGCCGATGTCGAGCCCGACGCGCGTGAGGAAGAGTTCTTGCAGCTCGGTGACCCGCTCGATGTGGCGG
TCCGGATCGACGGTGTGGCGCGTGGCGGGGTAGTCGGCGAACGCGGCGGCGAGGGTGCGTACGGCCCTGG
GGACGTCGTCGCGGGTGGCGAGGCGCACCGTGGGCTTGTACTCGGTCATTGGGCCAGGATTCTCCTCGAC
GTCACCGCATGTTAGCAGACTTCCTCTGCCCTCAGAAGCTTGAGCTCGAGATCTGAGTCCGGACTTGTAC
AGCTCGTCCATGCCGAGAGTGATCCCGGCGGCGGTCACGAACTCCAGCAGGACCATGTGATCGCGCTTCT
CGTTGGGGTCTTTGCTCAGGGCGGACTGGGTGCTCAGGTAGTGGTTGTCGGGCAGCAGCACGGGGCCGTC
GCCGATGGGGGTGTTCTGCTGGTAGTGGTCGGCGAGCTGCACGCTGCCGTCCTCGATGTTGTGGCGGATC
TTGAAGTTCACCTTGATGCCGTTCTTCTGCTTGTCGGCCATGATATAGACGTTGTGGCTGTTGTAGTTGT
ACTCCAGCTTGTGCCCCAGGATGTTGCCGTCCTCCTTGAAGTCGATGCCCTTCAGCTCGATGCGGTTCAC
CAGGGTGTCGCCCTCGAACTTCACCTCGGCGCGGGTCTTGTAGTTGCCGTCGTCCTTGAAGAAGATGGTG
CGCTCCTGGACGTAGCCTTCGGGCATGGCGGACTTGAAGAAGTCGTGCTGCTTCATGTGGTCGGGGTAGC
GGCTGAAGCACTGCACGCCGTAGGTCAGGGTGGTCACGAGGGTGGGCCAGGGCACGGGCAGCTTGCCGGT
GGTGCAGATGAACTTCAGGGTCAGCTTGCCGTAGGTGGCATCGCCCTCGCCCTCGCCGGACACGCTGAAC
TTGTGGCCGTTTACGTCGCCGTCCAGCTCGACCAGGATGGGCACCACCCCGGTGAACAGCTCCTCGCCCT
TGCTCACCATGGTGGCGACCGGTAGCGCTAGCGGATCTGACGGTTCACTAAACCAGCTCTGCTTATATAG
ACCTCCCACCGTACACGCCTACCGCCCATTTGCGTCAATGGGGCGGAGTTGTTACGACATTTTGGAAAGT
CCCGTTGATTTTGGTGCCAAAACAAACTCCCATTGACGTCAATGGGGTGGAGACTTGGAAATCCCCGTGA
GTCAAACCGCTATCCACGCCCATTGATGTACTGCCAAAACCGCATCACCATGGTAATAGCGATGACTAAT
ACGTAGATGTACTGCCAAGTAGGAAAGTCCCATAAGGTCATGTACTGGGCACAATGCCAGGCGGGCCATT
TACCGTCATTGACGTCAATAGGGGGCGTACTTGGCATATGATACACTTGATGTACTGCCAAGTGGGCAGT
TTACCGTAAATACTCCACCCATTGACGTCAATGGAAAGTCCCTATTGGCGTTACTATGGGAACATACGTC
ATTATTGACGTCAATGGGCGGGGGTCGTTGGGCGGTCAGCCAGGCGGGCCATTTACCGTAAGTTATGTAA
CGCGGAACGCGGCCGCTCCCCAGCATGCCTGCTATTCTCTTCCCAATCCTCCCCCTTGCTGTCCTGCCCC
ACCCCACCCCCCAGAATAGAATGACACCTACTCAGACAATGCGATGCAATTTCCTCATTTTATTAGGAAA
GGACAGTGGGAGTGGCACCTTCCAGGGTCAAGGAAGGCACGGGGGAGGGGCAAACAACAGATGGCTGGCA
ACTAGAAGGCACAGTCGAGGCTGATCAGCGAGCTCTAGTTAGAATTGAATTCGGGCCGGCCCCTCATCCG
ACCTTACGTTTCTTCTTCGGACTACCTCCTCCGGAACCACCGCCCTTTTTGAGCCTAGCAACTTCGTTCT
CAAGATGATAATTTTTCGATAGCAATTCCTCGCCAGAACCACTCCCCTTTTTTAGTCTCGCTACCTCATT
TTCCAGATGATAATTTTTACTCAGTAATTCTTCACCCGACCCTGAACCTTTCTTTAATCGAGCTACTTCG
TTTTCGAGGTGGTAATTCTTTGAAAGTAGTTCCTCACCACTGCCCGATCCCTTTTTTAATCGAGCGACCT
CATTTTCAAGATGATAGTTCTTCGAGAGCAGTTCCTCTCCTGAGCCGGAACCCTTCTTCAAACGCGCTAC
CTCGTTCTCAAGATGATAATTCTTGGATAGTAGCTCTTCACCACTGCCACTTCCCTTTTTTAAGCGTGCC
ACCTCATTTTCGAGGTGGTAGTTTTTAGATAATAGCTCTTCTCCAGAACCACTGCCCTTTTTTAGCCGAG
CCACTTCGTTTTCGAGATGATAATTTTTCGAGAGTAACTCCTCACCCGATCCGGACCCTTTCTTTAGTCG
TGCTACTTCGTTCTCCAAATGATAATTTTTGCTCAGCAACTCCTCCCCACTTCCGCTCCCCTTTTTCAGT
CTAGCTACCTCATTTTCCAGGTGGTAATTCTTTGAAAGCAGTTCTTCTCCACTGCCAGAACCTTTCTTAA
GACGAGCCACTTCGTTCTCAAGATGATAATTCTTGCTCAAAAGTTCTTCGCTTCCGCCGCCAGCGCGTCC
CACTTTTCTTTTTTTCTTAGGCTCGAGCTTTTTCTTTTTGGCCTGTCCGGCCTTTTTCGTGGCCGCCGGC
CTTTTGTCGCCTCCCAGCTGAGACAGGTCGATCCGTGTCTCGTACAGGCCGGTGATGCTCTGGTGGATCA
GGGTGGCGTCCAGCACCTCTTTGGTGCTGGTGTACCTCTTCCGGTCGATGGTGGTGTCAAAGTACTTGAA
GGCGGCAGGGGCTCCCAGATTGGTCAGGGTAAACAGGTGGATGATATTCTCGGCCTGCTCTCTGATGGGC
TTATCCCGGTGCTTGTTGTAGGCGGACAGCACTTTGTCCAGATTAGCGTCGGCCAGGATCACTCTCTTGG
AGAACTCGCTGATCTGCTCGATGATCTCGTCCAGGTAGTGCTTGTGCTGTTCCACAAACAGCTGTTTCTG
CTCATTATCCTCGGGGGAGCCCTTCAGCTTCTCATAGTGGCTGGCCAGGTACAGGAAGTTCACATATTTG
GAGGGCAGGGCCAGTTCGTTTCCCTTCTGCAGTTCGCCGGCAGAGGCCAGCATTCTCTTCCGGCCGTTTT
CCAGCTCGAACAGGGAGTACTTAGGCAGCTTGATGATCAGGTCCTTTTTCACTTCTTTGTAGCCCTTGGC
TTCCAGAAAGTCGATGGGATTCTTCTCGAAGCTGCTTCTTTCCATGATGGTGATCCCCAGCAGCTCTTTC
ACACTCTTCAGTTTCTTGGACTTGCCCTTTTCCACTTTGGCCACCACCAGCACAGAATAGGCCACGGTGG
GGCTGTCGAAGCCGCCGTACTTCTTAGGGTCCCAGTCCTTCTTTCTGGCGATCAGCTTATCGCTGTTCCT
CTTGGGCAGGATAGACTCTTTGCTGAAGCCGCCTGTCTGCACCTCGGTCTTTTTCACGATATTCACTTGG
GGCATGCTCAGCACTTTCCGCACGGTGGCAAAATCCCGGCCCTTATCCCACACGATCTCCCCGGTTTCGC
CGTTTGTCTCGATCAGAGGCCGCTTCCGGATCTCGCCGTTGGCCAGGGTAATCTCGGTCTTGAAAAAGTT
CATGATGTTGCTGTAGAAGAAGTACTTGGCGGTAGCCTTGCCGATTTCCTGCTCGCTCTTGGCGATCATC
TTCCGCACGTCGTACACCTTGTAGTCGCCGTACACGAACTCGCTTTCCAGCTTAGGGTACTTTTTGATCA
GGGCGGTTCCCACGACGGCGTTCAGGTAGGCGTCGTGGGCGTGGTGGTAGTTGTTGATCTCGCGCACTTT
GTAAAACTGGAAATCCTTCCGGAAATCGGACACCAGCTTGGACTTCAGGGTGATCACTTTCACTTCCCGG
ATCAGCTTGTCATTCTCGTCGTACTTAGTGTTCATCCGGGAGTCCAGGATCTGTGCCACGTGCTTTGTGA
TCTGCCGGGTTTCCACCAGCTGTCTCTTGATGAAGCCGGCCTTATCCAGTTCGCTCAGGCCGCCTCTCTC
GGCCTTGGTCAGATTGTCGAACTTTCTCTGGGTAATCAGCTTGGCGTTCAGCAGCTGCCGCCAGTAGTTC
TTCATCTTCTTCACGACCTCTTCGGAGGGCACGTTGTCGCTCTTGCCCCGGTTCTTGTCGCTTCTGGTCA
GCACCTTGTTGTCGATGGAGTCGTCCTTCAGAAAGCTCTGAGGCACGATAGCGTCCACATCGTAGTCGGA
CAGCCGGTTGATGTCCAGTTCCTGGTCCACGTACATATCCCGCCCATTCTGCAGGTAGTACAGGTACAGC
TTCTCGTTCTGCAGCTGGGTGTTTTCCACGGGGTGTTCTTTCAGGATCTGGCTGCCCAGCTCTTTGATGC
CCTCTTCGATCCGCTTCATTCTCTCGCGGCTGTTCTTCTGTCCCTTCTGGGTGGTCTGGTTCTCTCTGGC
CATTTCGATCACGATGTTCTCGGGCTTGTGCCGGCCCATCACTTTCACGAGCTCGTCCACCACCTTCACT
GTCTGCAGGATGCCCTTCTTAATGGCGGGGCTGCCGGCCAGATTGGCAATGTGCTCGTGCAGGCTATCGC
CCTGGCCGGACACCTGGGCTTTCTGGATGTCCTCTTTAAAGGTCAGGCTGTCGTCGTGGATCAGCTGCAT
GAAGTTTCTGTTGGCGAAGCCGTCGGACTTCAGGAAATCCAGGATTGTCTTGCCGGACTGCTTGTCCCGG
ATGCCGTTGATCAGCTTCCGGCTCAGCCTGCCCCAGCCGGTGTATCTCCGCCGCTTCAGCTGCTTCATCA
CTTTGTCGTCGAACAGGTGGGCATAGGTTTTCAGCCGTTCCTCGATCATCTCTCTGTCCTCAAACAGTGT
CAGGGTCAGCACGATATCTTCCAGAATGTCCTCGTTTTCCTCATTGTCCAGGAAGTCCTTGTCCTTGATA
ATTTTCAGCAGATCGTGGTATGTGCCCAGGGAGGCGTTGAACCGATCTTCCACGCCGGAGATTTCCACGG
AGTCGAAGCACTCGATTTTCTTGAAGTAGTCCTCTTTCAGCTGCTTCACGGTCACTTTCCGGTTGGTCTT
GAACAGCAGGTCCACGATGGCCTTTTTCTGCTCGCCGCTCAGGAAGGCGGGCTTTCTCATTCCCTCGGTC
ACGTATTTCACTTTGGTCAGCTCGTTATACACGGTGAAGTACTCGTACAGCAGGCTGTGCTTGGGCAGCA
CCTTCTCGTTGGGCAGGTTCTTATCGAAGTTGGTCATCCGCTCGATGAAGCTCTGGGCGGAAGCGCCCTT
GTCCACCACTTCCTCGAAGTTCCAGGGGGTGATGGTTTCCTCGCTCTTTCTGGTCATCCAGGCGAATCTG
CTGTTTCCCCTGGCCAGAGGGCCCACGTAGTAGGGGATGCGGAAGGTCAGGATCTTCTCGATCTTTTCCC
GGTTGTCCTTCAGGAATGGGTAAAAATCTTCCTGCCGCCGCAGAATGGCGTGCAGCTCTCCCAGGTGGAT
CTGGTGGGGGATGCTGCCGTTGTCGAAGGTCCGCTGCTTCCGCAGCAGGTCCTCTCTGTTCAGCTTCACG
AGCAGTTCCTCGGTGCCGTCCATCTTTTCCAGGATGGGCTTGATGAACTTGTAGAACTCTTCCTGGCTGG
CTCCGCCGTCAATGTAGCCGGCGTAGCCGTTCTTGCTCTGGTCGAAGAAAATCTCTTTGTACTTCTCAGG
CAGCTGCTGCCGCACGAGAGCTTTCAGCAGGGTCAGGTCCTGGTGGTGCTCGTCGTATCTCTTGATCATA
GAGGCGCTCAGGGGGGCCTTGGTGATCTCGGTGTTCACTCTCAGGATGTCGCTCAGCAGGATGGCGTCGG
ACAGGTTCTTGGCGGCCAGAAACAGGTCGGCGTACTGGTCGCCGATCTGGGCCAGCAGGTTGTCCAGGTC
GTCGTCGTAGGTGTCCTTGCTCAGCTGCAGTTTGGCATCCTCGGCCAGGTCGAAGTTGCTCTTGAAGTTG
GGGGTCAGGCCCAGGCTCAGGGCAATCAGGTTGCCGAACAGGCCATTCTTCTTCTCGCCGGGCAGCTGGG
CGATCAGATTTTCCAGCCGTCTGCTCTTGCTCAGTCTGGCAGACAGGATGGCCTTGGCGTCCACGCCGCT
GGCGTTGATGGGGTTTTCCTCGAACAGCTGGTTGTAGGTCTGCACCAGCTGGATGAACAGCTTGTCCACG
TCGCTGTTGTCGGGGTTCAGGTCGCCCTCGATCAGGAAGTGGCCCCGGAACTTGATCATGTGGGCCAGGG
CCAGATAGATCAGCCGCAGGTCGGCCTTGTCGGTGCTGTCCACCAGTTTCTTTCTCAGGTGGTAGATGGT
GGGGTACTTCTCGTGGTAGGCCACCTCGTCCACGATGTTGCCGAAGATGGGGTGCCGCTCGTGCTTCTTA
TCCTCTTCCACCAGGAAGGACTCTTCCAGTCTGTGGAAGAAGCTGTCGTCCACCTTGGCCATCTCGTTGC
TGAAGATCTCTTGCAGATAGCAGATCCGGTTCTTCCGTCTGGTGTATCTTCTTCTGGCGGTTCTCTTCAG
CCGGGTGGCCTCGGCTGTTTCGCCGCTGTCGAACAGCAGGGCTCCGATCAGGTTCTTCTTGATGCTGTGC
CGGTCGGTGTTGCCCAGCACCTTGAATTTCTTGCTGGGCACCTTGTACTCGTCGGTGATCACGGCCCAGC
CCACAGAGTTGGTGCCGATGGCCAGGCCGATGCTGTACTTCTTGTCGGCTGCTGGGACTCCGTGGATACC
GACCTTCCGCTTCTTCTTTGGGGCCATCTTATCGTCATCGTCTTTGTAATCAATATCATGATCCTTGTAG
TCTCCGTCGTGGTCCTTATAGTCCATGGTGGCACCGGTCCAACCTGAAAAAAAGTGATTTCAGGCAGGTG
CTCCAGGTAATTAAACATTAATACCCCACCAACCAACCATCCCTTAAACCCTTACCTCTTGCTCAGCTAA
TTACAGCCCGGAGGAGAAGGGCCGTCCCGCCCGCTCACCTGTGGGAGTAACGCGGTCAGTCAGAGCCGGG
GCGGGCGGCGCGAGGCGGCGGCGGAGCGGGGCACGGGGCGAAGGCAGCGCGCAGCGACTCCCGCCCGCCG
CGCGCTTCGCTTTTTATAGGGCCGCCGCCGCCGCCGCCTCGCCATAAAAGGAAACTTTCGGAGCGCGCCG
CTCTGATTGGCTGCCGCCGCAC
Features (pLannotate 1.2.2; 28 found; start..end, strand, type, name):
    178..463     -  enhancer       CMV enhancer: human cytomegalovirus immediate early enhancer; contains an 18-bp deletion relative to the standard CMV enhancer
    510..553     -  misc_RNA       gRNA scaffold (fragment): guide RNA scaffold for the Streptococcus pyogenes CRISPR/Cas9 system
    560..635     -  misc_RNA       gRNA scaffold: guide RNA scaffold for the Streptococcus pyogenes CRISPR/Cas9 system
    662..902     -  promoter       U6 promoter: RNA polymerase III promoter for human U6 snRNA
    964..1552    -  rep_origin     ori: high-copy-number ColE1/pMB1/pBR322/pUC origin of replication
   1723..2583    -  CDS            AmpR: β-lactamase; bla; confers resistance to ampicillin, carbenicillin, and related antibiotics
   2584..2688    -  promoter       AmpR promoter: bla
   2783..2818    +  CDS            rop (fragment): Rop protein, which maintains plasmids at low copy number; rop
   2920..2969    +  misc_feature   bom (fragment): basis of mobility region from pBR322
   2970..3425    -  rep_origin     f1 ori (sequence partly withheld): f1 bacteriophage origin of replication; arrow indicates direction of (+) strand synthesis
   3444..3495    +  misc_feature   bom (fragment): basis of mobility region from pBR322
   3500..3640    -  repeat_region  AAV2 ITR: inverted terminal repeat of adeno-associated virus serotype 2 inverted
   3654..3775    -  polyA_signal   SV40 poly(A) signal: SV40 polyadenylation signal
   3798..3882    -  CDS            large T antigen (fragment): large T antigen from SV40 (simian virus 40)
   3899..3942    -  misc_feature   MCS (fragment): multiple cloning site
   3943..4542    -  CDS            PuroR (fragment): puromycin N-acetyltransferase; pac from Streptomyces; confers resistance to puromycin
   4598..4626    -  misc_feature   MCS (fragment): multiple cloning site
   4627..5343    -  CDS            EGFP: EGFP is a basic (constitutively fluorescent) green fluorescent protein published in 1996, derived from Aequorea victoria. It is reported to be a rapidly-maturing weak dimer with moderate acid sensitivity.
   5388..5591    -  promoter       CMV promoter: human cytomegalovirus (CMV) immediate early promoter
   5592..5895    -  enhancer       CMV enhancer: human cytomegalovirus immediate early enhancer
   6006..6117    -  polyA_signal   bGH poly(A) signal: bovine growth hormone polyadenylation signal
   6234..6256    -  CDS            GCN4_v4 (fragment): GCN4 peptide optimized to improve solubility while preserving binding to an scFv-GFP fusion protein (Tanenbaum et al., 2014)
   6525..6548    -  CDS            GCN4_v4 (fragment): GCN4 peptide optimized to improve solubility while preserving binding to an scFv-GFP fusion protein (Tanenbaum et al., 2014)
   6866..6922    -  CDS            GCN4_v4: GCN4 peptide optimized to improve solubility while preserving binding to an scFv-GFP fusion protein (Tanenbaum et al., 2014)
   6971..7018    -  CDS            nucleoplasmin NLS: bipartite nuclear localization signal from nucleoplasmin
   7019..11119   -  CDS            Cas9: Cas9 (Csn1) endonuclease from the Streptococcus pyogenes Type II CRISPR/Cas system generates RNA-guided double strand breaks in DNA
  11257..11484   -  intron         hybrid intron: hybrid between chicken β-actin (CBA) and minute virus of mice (MMV) introns (Gray et al., 2011)
  11485..176     -  promoter       chicken β-actin promoter (across the origin): No description available
