[The description below was written by a language model from this plasmid's Addgene catalogue record and pLannotate feature annotations shown in this document.]
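Description:
M3-dCAS9-SunTag is an approximately 11.6 kb mammalian expression and CRISPR plasmid built on the pdCas9-DNMT3A_EGFP backbone. It is maintained in E. coli through a high-copy ColE1/pUC-type origin with ampicillin resistance (AmpR, β-lactamase). It also carries an f1 phage origin and a single annotated AAV2 inverted terminal repeat, apparently a remnant of the parental vector rather than part of a complete AAV packaging cassette.

The main payload is a Streptococcus pyogenes Cas9 coding sequence, which the catalogue describes as catalytically dead (dCas9), although the automated annotation simply labels it Cas9. It is driven by a CMV enhancer/chicken β-actin promoter with a hybrid CBA/MVM intron and terminated by a bGH polyadenylation signal. The Cas9 reading frame is followed by a nucleoplasmin bipartite nuclear localization signal and an array containing GCN4_v4 peptide epitopes. This array is the SunTag scaffold, whose repeated epitopes recruit multiple copies of an effector fused to the cognate anti-GCN4 scFv. The feature table detects one full and two partial GCN4 units, so the exact repeat number is not established by the record. A human U6 promoter with an S. pyogenes gRNA scaffold is also present, allowing a guide RNA to be expressed from the same plasmid; no specific spacer is recorded.

A second, independent cassette uses the CMV enhancer/promoter to express EGFP joined to puromycin N-acetyltransferase through a T2A self-cleaving peptide (per the catalogue), ending in an SV40 poly(A) signal. This permits both fluorescence-based identification and puromycin selection of transfected cells. The associated work compares dCas9-based DNA methylation epigenome editors, suggesting use as the targeting component alongside a separately supplied scFv-fused effector.
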