Addgene plasmid #218783: M3-dCAS9-SunTag (dCas9-SunTag)
Purpose: Expresses dCAS9-SunTag fusion protein and double marker GFP-T2A-Puro under independent promoters
Depositing lab: Maja Jagodic. Depositing organization: Karolinska Institutet. Publication: Systematic comparison of dCas9-based DNA methylation epimodifiers over time indicates efficient on-target and widespread off-target effects. Kakhki MP, Rangani F, Ewing E, Cucuzza CS, Zheleznyakova G, Kalomoiri M, Badam TVS, Covacu R, Andreou I, Needhamsen M, Kular L, Jagodic M. bioRxiv 2025.03.15.641804; doi: 10.1101/2025.03.15.641804.
Backbone
  Vector backbone: pdCas9-DNMT3A_EGFP
  Total vector size (bp): 11584
  Vector type: Mammalian Expression, CRISPR
  Selectable markers: Puromycin
Growth in bacteria
  Bacterial resistance: Ampicillin, 100 μg/mL
  Growth temperature: 37°C
  Growth strain: DH5alpha
  Copy number: Unknown
Gene/Insert 1
  Gene/Insert name: M3-dCAS9-SunTag (dCas9-SunTag)
  Species: H. sapiens (human)
  Insert size (bp): 6279
Gene/Insert 2
  Gene/Insert name: GFP-T2A-Puro
  Species: H. sapiens (human)
Terms and licenses: Academic/Nonprofit Terms; Industry Terms: Not Available to Industry
Depositor comments: Please visit https://doi.org/10.1101/2025.03.15.641804 for bioRxiv preprint.
How to cite: M3-dCAS9-SunTag (dCas9-SunTag) was a gift from Maja Jagodic (Addgene plasmid # 218783 ; http://n2t.net/addgene:218783 ; RRID:Addgene_218783)
